>Addgene plasmid #48159 | psicheck-2-Acsm2 mod | depositor partial sequence | sequence record 69362 | T7
GCTAGCAGTGCTCTTCTCTCCACTGTTGCTGCAGGAATTCTCAAACGACTTCCCAAGAGGGAAATAGACA
AAGCTACTGTCAGAGAGAGTTCCAGAAGAAGACCAGAAGCTCTGACTATGTTGCTAGC
