>Addgene plasmid #48159 | psicheck-2-Acsm2 mod | addgene partial sequence | sequence record 71791 | chim-int-F 5'-TCTTACTGACATCCACTTTGCC-3'
AGGCTAGAGTACTTAATACGACTCACTATAGGCTAGCTAGCAGTGCTCTTCTCTCCACTGTTGCTGCAGG
AATTCTCAAACGACTTCCCAAGAGGGAAATAGACAAAGCTACTGTCAGAGAGAGTTCCAGAAGAAGACCA
GAAGCTCTGACTATGTTGCTAGCCACCTTGGCTTCCAAGGTGTACGACCCCGAGCAACGCAAACGCATGA
TCACTGGGCCTCAGTGGTGGGCTCGCTGCAAGCAAATGAACGTGCTGGACTCCTTCATCAACTACTATGA
TTCCGAGAAGCACGCCGAGAACGCCGTGATTTTTCTGCATGGTAACGCTGCCTCCAGCTACCTGTGGAGG
CACGTCGTGCCTCACATCGAGCCCGTGGCTAGATGCATCATCCCTGATCTGATCGGAATGGGTAAGTCCG
GCAAGAGCGGGAATGGCTCATATCGCCTCCTGGATCACTACAAGTACCTCACCGCTTGGTTCGAGCTGCT
GAACCTTCCAAAGAAAATCATCTTTGTGGGCCACGACTGGGGGGCTTGTCTGGCCTTTCACTACTCCTAC
GAGCACCAAGACAAGATCAAGGCCATCGTCCATGCTGAGAGTGTCGTGGACGTGATCGAGTCCTGGGACG
AGTGGCCTGACATCGAGGAGGATATCGCCCTGATCAAGAGCGAAGAGGGCGAGAAAATGGTGCTTGAGAA
TAACTTCTTCGTCGAGACCATGCTCCCAAGCAAGATCATGCGGAAACTGGAGCCTGAGGAGTTCGCTGCC
TACCTGGAGCCATTCAAGGAGAAGGGCGAGGTTAGACGGCCTACCCTCTCCTGGCCTCGCGAGATCCCTC
TCGTTAAGGGAGGCAAGCCCGACGTCGTCCAGATTGTCCGCAACTACAACGCCTACCTTCGGGCCAGCGA
CGATCTGCCTAAGATGTTCATCGAGTC
