[The description below was written by a language model from this plasmid's Addgene catalogue record.]
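Description:
psicheck-2-Acsm2 mod is a dual-luciferase reporter plasmid built on the Promega psiCHECK-2 backbone (about 6.3 kb, roughly 6.4 kb with insert). It is maintained in E. coli as a high-copy plasmid under ampicillin selection. The record classifies it simply as a luciferase vector and provides no feature table, so promoters, origin and polyadenylation signals are not itemised. The psiCHECK-2 backbone is generally known to carry a Renilla luciferase reporter alongside an independently expressed firefly luciferase, which serves as an internal normalisation control in transfected mammalian cells.

The insert is a 120 bp fragment corresponding to the 5′ UTR of mouse Acsm2, cloned non-directionally into an NheI site that is retained at both ends. This places the UTR upstream of the Renilla luciferase coding sequence. The native UTR contains an upstream open reading frame (uORF). In this "mod" version the uORF start codon has been disabled by a single A-to-T change, converting ATG to TTG. With the upstream start codon removed, ribosomes scanning the leader should no longer initiate there and can proceed to the Renilla start codon.

The construct is evidently meant to be compared with a counterpart carrying the unmutated UTR. The difference in Renilla signal, normalised to firefly, would then indicate how much the Acsm2 uORF represses translation of the downstream reading frame. This matches the associated study's focus on uORFs as widespread reducers of protein expression. A T7 primer is listed for sequencing across the insert, which also allows its orientation to be checked.
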