Addgene plasmid #48159: psicheck-2-Acsm2 mod
Purpose: contains Renilla Luciferase gene preceded by a mutated (ATG --> TTG) upstream open reading from element
Depositing lab: Vamsi Mootha. Depositing organization: Massachusetts General Hospital. Publication: Upstream open reading frames cause widespread reduction of protein expression and are polymorphic among humans. Calvo SE, Pagliarini DJ, Mootha VK. Proc Natl Acad Sci U S A. 2009 May 5;106(18):7507-12. doi: 10.1073/pnas.0810916106. Epub 2009 Apr 16. PubMed 19372376.
Backbone
  Vector backbone: psicheck2
  Backbone manufacturer: Promega
  Backbone size w/o insert (bp): 6273
  Total vector size (bp): 6393
  Vector type: Luciferase
Growth in bacteria
  Bacterial resistance: Ampicillin, 100 μg/mL
  Growth temperature: 37°C
  Growth strain: Top10
  Copy number: High Copy
Gene/Insert
  Gene/Insert name: 5" UTR of Acsm2
  Species: M. musculus (mouse)
  Insert size (bp): 120
  Mutation: changed A to T in ATG of uORF
  GenBank ID: NM_146197 NM_146197
  Entrez Gene: Acsm2 (a.k.a. AI315615, BC031140)
  Cloning method: Restriction Enzyme; 5′ cloning site Nhe1 (not destroyed); 3′ cloning site Nhe1 (not destroyed)
  Sequencing primers: 5′ T7
Terms and licenses: Academic/Nonprofit Terms; Industry Terms: Not Available to Industry
How to cite: psicheck-2-Acsm2 mod was a gift from Vamsi Mootha (Addgene plasmid # 48159 ; http://n2t.net/addgene:48159 ; RRID:Addgene_48159)
